>Addgene plasmid #200866 | pSCT148: pHelper(ZooTsy) | addgene full sequence | sequence record 399452 | Addgene NGS Result
TTTACACTTTATGCTTCCGGCTCGTATGTTGGTCGACGTGGAGATATACCATGTTTAACTTTAATAAGGA
GATATACATGGCGAATCCGAAGATAGTGCTGGCGACATCCGATGTCGCTTCGCGCGCTCTCGCGCCAGCA
GATGCCGAACTGTTCGGGACCATCATTGATGCATGGACTCGTCGCCGCATCGGCTCGCTGCGCCATACCC
ACAAAGCCGTAGCCAGGGACGTCTCGGTGCTGCGGGAGTTTGCTGCCCACTCAGGTCTGCCGCCTTGGCT
CTGGAATGAGGATGCATTTGACTGCTGGTGCGATCATCTCGGATTGGAGCGCCGGTTGGCCAATAGCACC
CAGCGGCATTACCAATGCTCGATCCGATCCTTCCTCGAATATCTCACGACGAACGTCAAGTTCAGGAACG
AGATCCGGCGCTTGTATGGCGTCGAGCCACGACAGATTTGCACGGAAGAGAACTGCATCCCCCATACCGT
CGAAAAGGAGTCCTCCAAAGAGCGCCGAGCCTTCACACATGAGGAAATCGAGTTGTTTTTTGACGGGCTG
CGGCGCGCTTCTGTCGAGGCCGGCCGCTTCAGGACCAAGGATTACAACCCTCTTCGTCGGGACCGTACTT
TCTTTTTCACCCTCTACTCCGGAGGGCTCAGGATTTCCGAAGGCCTCAACCTAAACGTAAATTCGTTTGC
GCCGAATCCAGCTTTACCTGAACTTGGCCCCTATGGATTCATCAAGGTCTGGGGCAAGGGAAGCCGGGGA
AGTGGGAAGCGCTTTCGGACCGTACCGGTCACCCATCCTGACTTCCCTGAGCTCATGGACTGGTACATCA
CAAGAGTCCGCCCTGAATTCCTTCATCGAGCGGACCCCAATGAGGAAGCCTTGTTCCTCTCGGAGCGGGG
AACTCGTCTCAAGTCGTCCAGCGCCGACGCACGCTTCAAAATCGCAACTCGCTATTGCGGCCTGGAAGGC
GAAGGACTGACGCCACACTGTCTGCGCCACTCGAGCGTTACCCACGAATCCTTGCGCTTCAGCATCGAGA
TGGTTCGTCGGAAGCATGGCCACGCTTCTGCGGCAACGACACAAGGCTATATGCACGTCCCCGACGTTAT
GGTCGACGACGAAATCAGCAGCGTCGTCTCCCGCGAGCTCGATGACGCGCTCAACACACAGGAGAAGAAA
GAATGAGCGATACGCCCAATATCAGACTTGGTTGGCGCCTCCGCGTGCGGATGGCGGAAAACCGAATACC
GACCGCCACGGAACTCAAGCGACGGCTCGACGCGATCGGCTACGACATCACCAGCGCCCAACTCTCCCGA
ATTGTGGACGAGCGACCGGCCCAGGTGAAAACCGCGCTACTGGAGGCTTTGCTTAAAGTCCTGGGGGGAA
CCCTAGACGATCTCATGCCCGCGGAGGGCCGTGTTGAGCAGCCGAGTTCTGCGCCTCAAGGTGGTGAGGA
AGTTGCGCCAAGCCCAGCGCCGGCGGCCACCCCCACCCGTAAGCGCAAACCGGCGCGCCCCGCCTCGGAA
GCAGTCGATCCGGACGATGCCGGTGGCCCCAGGGTACGCCCCTTCTCGGTCCCACCGAAGAAGTGAAATA
GCGTTCCTACATGGCGACCTCTGCTCATACCTGTTGCGATGAATGCAGCCGTCCGATGGCCAAGGCGCGT
CTCGTCCGGAACGGGAAGGCCTTGTGCGACACCTGCAGCCAGCGGATTCCCTACGCCCCTTGTGGCAAGT
GCGGAAAGCAGACGCGCATGCTCAATGACCAAGGGGAACCGCTCTGCAAGGTCTGCCGTGCCCTCAACCG
CACCTGCGTGCGTTGCGGCAAGCCAGTGCGCAAGGCTGGGCGCTTGGTCGATGGCGGTGCTGTCTGCGGC
CCCTGCGCCAAGTATTACCGTGAACCGCAGGCCTGCGATCAATGTGGGGCAATGGAGAAGGTTCTTACCG
GCGTACAGACAGAAACTGGGCGGCGCCGTCTCTGCGGCAGGTGTTTCCGGCGCCATAAAGGCTACAAGAG
CTGCAGCATCTGCCGGAAAGACAGGCTGCCTGTCGGCGTGACCGCTGACGGCAAGCCTATATGCAAAACC
TGTTTGAGTGCGGCCGGAAAACCTTTCGTGTGCCCAACCTGTGGCCAGGAAGGAATACGCCATAGTAGAA
GGCGTTGCCAGAAGTGCTACGTTCGCGATACGGCGAAAAGCCGTGTCGAGGAATATGCTCCCCTTTTTAG
TCATGCATGGACCCGGGAAGCCTGGCTGGGATTTGGTGCAGAGACCCTGGAGGCAATGAATCCAGAAAAG
CTAGTGCATCGAATCAACAGCTACTACCTCTTCTTCGTCCGGCTTGATCTCGCCTTCAGCAAACCTACAG
AAATCACGCCGGTCGCGCTGTTGAAAAGCGTCGGCGGCTTGGATGGGCTCCGTCGATACACCGTGCCCTA
TGGCTATCTCCTGAAGCACCGAATCATCCCCGAGACAACGCGCAGTCTCCTGCAGGACGAGGCTGAATCC
ATCAGGCAGGAAGCCATGATCGCCAAGCTGGATGGCAAGTGGTATGCCCCAGTCATGGCACGCTACCGGA
ATCACCTGCTGACTGTCCGCGCCCGATACGACAGCCGGGGCTGGAAAGGGGAAGATACCCGGATGAAGGC
GCGCTCGATTACGCTCAACCTCCGGGCGGCTCGGCGTTTATGCGAAACGCTGGATGCCATAGGTGTCCAG
ATGATTCAGCAGACGACGCCAGAGATGCTGGACAAGTTCTTCATGGACTATCCTGGACTGGCCGTCTCAA
TCCGTGCCTTCGTCCGATACCTGAACCGGAAGGAAAAACTCTTTCAGCGCCTGCGCCTGAAGACAGTTGC
CCGGAGTGTGCCGGAAGGGATTTTCCTGCCCCGCGAAAAATCCACTGCGCTCATTCAAGCGTGGATGACG
CCGACTGATGAGACGCTTCGGCAGTCCCTCATCGGCCTGTTCATGCTGCTCTATGCCCAGACGGTCAAGA
ACTGTGTTCGGCTTCGTCTGGATGCACTCATCCAACGGGCTGACGGGCGTTATCGCATAGCATTTGGCCG
CGCGGAAATCCACCTGGATGCTCGGATCAGCGCGATACTCGATCGCTATTTGAACGTGCGGCAAACACTG
GTTGCTCTGGACCATGCCGACGAAAATCCGTATCTCTTTCCGGGACGGCAGTTAGGCAGTCACCTGAGTG
CCGAATCGGTATCCGGTTGGTTGAAAAAGGCGGGCGTCAGCTCCGATCAGTTGTTTGCAACATCAATCTA
TAACGCCTATCAAAATGGCCTGCGACTTCCCAAGGTCTTGGTGCGAGCGTTTGGCATCACCGATACGACC
GCGATCAAGTATCTCAACATGCTGGATCCCCGCCTGGTCATGGAGATCGAACGCAAACCACTGGGCGGCG
GGGACGAACCCTGATGGCTGGCGAACTTACCGTTCGGAAAAATCCATACGCCAGCGGTCAGCCGTGGTGG
CTCTATATGCTCGAATGCAAGGGCGGAGGCATCTACACCGGCATCGCGCTGGATGTGGATGCGCGGTTTG
AGCAACACGTCGCAGGCAAGGGCGCCAAATACACGCGCATGAACCGGCCCATCCGGGTCGTCGCGCGCAT
CCGCTACGACACGCACCGGGAAGCCGCTCAGGCTGAAGTTGCGCTGAAACGCCTCAAGCCCCTGGAAAAG
CTGCGGTGGGCCTATGCCTTGGCTGGGTTAGTCGGCATGGACAAGTCGGCGTAACGCGTGGGGCGTCTCC
GGATCGTTGAGGGGCAAAAGCATCGCGGCCCCCGAGGCTGCTGCCACCGCTGAGCAATAACCTAGGCTGC
TGCCACCGCTGAGCAATAACTAGCATAACCCCTTGGGGCCTCTAAACGGGTCTTGAGGGGTTTTTTGCTG
AAACCTCAGGCATTTGAGAAGCACACGGTCACACTGCTTCCGGTAGTCAATAAACCGGTAAACCAGCAAT
AGACATAAGCGGCTATTTAACGACCCTGCCCTGAACCGACGACCGGGTCATCGTGGCCGGATCTTGCGGC
CCCTCGGCTTGAACGAATTGTTAGACATTATTTGCCGACTACCTTGGTGATCTCGCCTTTCACGTAGTGG
ACAAATTCTTCCAACTGATCTGCGCGCGAGGCCAAGCGATCTTCTTCTTGTCCAAGATAAGCCTGTCTAG
CTTCAAGTATGACGGGCTGATACTGGGCCGGCAGGCGCTCCATTGCCCAGTCGGCAGCGACATCCTTCGG
CGCGATTTTGCCGGTTACTGCGCTGTACCAAATGCGGGACAACGTAAGCACTACATTTCGCTCATCGCCA
GCCCAGTCGGGCGGCGAGTTCCATAGCGTTAAGGTTTCATTTAGCGCCTCAAATAGATCCTGTTCAGGAA
CCGGATCAAAGAGTTCCTCCGCCGCTGGACCTACCAAGGCAACGCTATGTTCTCTTGCTTTTGTCAGCAA
GATAGCCAGATCAATGTCGATCGTGGCTGGCTCGAAGATACCTGCAAGAATGTCATTGCGCTGCCATTCT
CCAAATTGCAGTTCGCGCTTAGCTGGATAACGCCACGGAATGATGTCGTCGTGCACAACAATGGTGACTT
CTACAGCGCGGAGAATCTCGCTCTCTCCAGGGGAAGCCGAAGTTTCCAAAAGGTCGTTGATCAAAGCTCG
CCGCGTTGTTTCATCAAGCCTTACGGTCACCGTAACCAGCAAATCAATATCACTGTGTGGCTTCAGGCCG
CCATCCACTGCGGAGCCGTACAAATGTACGGCCAGCAACGTCGGTTCGAGATGGCGCTCGATGACGCCAA
CTACCTCTGATAGTTGAGTCGATACTTCGGCGATCACCGCTTCCCTCATACTCTTCCTTTTTCAATATTA
TTGAAGCATTTATCAGGGTTATTGTCTCATGAGCGGATACATATTTGAATGTATTTAGAAAAATAAACAA
ATAGCTAGCTCACTCGGTCGCTACGCTCCGGGCGTGAGACTGCGGCGGGCGCTGCGGACACATACAAAGT
TACCCACAGATTCCGTGGATAAGCAGGGGACTAACATGTGAGGCAAAACAGCAGGGCCGCGCCGGTGGCG
TTTTTCCATAGGCTCCGCCCTCCTGCCAGAGTTCACATAAACAGACGCTTTTCCGGTGCATCTGTGGGAG
CCGTGAGGCTCAACCATGAATCTGACAGTACGGGCGAAACCCGACAGGACTTAAAGATCCCCACCGTTTC
CGGCGGGTCGCTCCCTCTTGCGCTCTCCTGTTCCGACCCTGCCGTTTACCGGATACCTGTTCCGCCTTTC
TCCCTTACGGGAAGTGTGGCGCTTTCTCATAGCTCACACACTGGTATCTCGGCTCGGTGTAGGTCGTTCG
CTCCAAGCTGGGCTGTAAGCAAGAACTCCCCGTTCAGCCCGACTGCTGCGCCTTATCCGGTAACTGTTCA
CTTGAGTCCAACCCGGAAAAGCACGGTAAAACGCCACTGGCAGCAGCCATTGGTAACTGGGAGTTCGCAG
AGGATTTGTTTAGCTAAACACGCGGTTGCTCTTGAAGTGTGCGCCAAAGTCCGGCTACACTGGAAGGACA
GATTTGGTTGCTGTGCTCTGCGAAAGCCAGTTACCACGGTTAAGCAGTTCCCCAACTGACTTAACCTTCG
ATCAAACCACCTCCCCAGGTGGTTTTTTCGTTTACAGGGCAAAAGATTACGCGCAGAAAAAAAGGATCTC
AAGAAGATCCTTTGATCTTTTCTACTGAACCGCTCTAGATTTCAGTGCAATTTATCTCTTCAAATGTAGC
ACCTGAAGTCAGCCCCATACGATATAAGTTGTAATTCTCATGTTAGTCATGCCCCGCGCCCACCGGAAGG
AGCTGACTGGGTTGAAGGCTCTCAAGGGCATCGGTCGAGATCCCGGTGCCTAATGAGTGAGCTAACTTAC
ATTAATTGCGTTGCGC
Features (pLannotate 1.2.2; 11 found; start..end, strand, type, name):
      1..31      +  promoter       lac promoter: promoter for the E. coli lac operon
     52..72      +  RBS            RBS (fragment): efficient ribosome binding site from bacteriophage T7 gene 10 (Olins and Rangwala, 1989)
   3495..3713    +  CDS            Y5558_CUPPJ (fragment): Protein inferred from homology: Swiss-Prot protein existence level 3. From Cupriavidus pinatubonensis (strain JMP 134 / LMG 1197) (Cupriavidus necator (strain JMP 134)).
   3816..3833    +  CDS            SET1 (fragment): solubility-enhancement tag derived from T7 phage gene 10B
   3845..3862    +  CDS            SET1 (fragment): solubility-enhancement tag derived from T7 phage gene 10B
   3870..3917    +  terminator     T7 terminator: transcription terminator for bacteriophage T7 RNA polymerase
   4088..4879    -  CDS            SmR: aminoglycoside adenylyltransferase (Murphy, 1985); aadA; confers resistance to spectinomycin and streptomycin
   4880..4971    -  promoter       AmpR promoter: bla
   5019..5757    -  rep_origin     CloDF13 ori: Plasmids containing the CloDF13 (CDF) origin of replication can be propagated in E. coli cells that contain additional plasmids with compatible origins.
   5854..5918    -  CDS            TcR (fragment): tetracycline efflux protein; tet; confers resistance to tetracycline
   5933..5954    -  protein_bind   CAP binding site: CAP binding activates transcription in the presence of cAMP. E. coli catabolite activator protein
