[The description below was written by a language model from this plasmid's Addgene catalogue record and pLannotate feature annotations shown in this document.]
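Description:
pSCT148: pHelper(ZooTsy) is a bacterial expression plasmid built on the pCDFDuet-1 backbone and assembled by Gibson cloning. It carries the "ZooTsy" insert from Zoogloea sp. LCSB751, and its stated purpose is inducible expression of the ZooTsy proteins. The sequenced record is about 6 kb. Replication depends on the CloDF13 (CDF) origin, which the catalogue lists as low copy. This origin is compatible with other common E. coli replicons, so the helper can be maintained alongside additional plasmids in the same cell. Selection is by the aadA (SmR) aminoglycoside adenylyltransferase gene, which confers spectinomycin and streptomycin resistance and is driven here by the bla (AmpR) promoter.

In the annotated sequence, the expression cassette begins with a CAP binding site and a lac promoter, followed by a fragment of the phage T7 gene 10 ribosome binding site. It ends at a T7 terminator roughly 3.8 kb downstream. This suggests that the inducibility comes from lac-type control, although no lac operator or lacI gene is annotated and the record does not name an inducer. Most of the region between the RBS and the terminator has no automated annotation and presumably holds the ZooTsy coding sequences. The record does not state how many genes there are or what they are called. The only hit in this region is a short homology match to an uncharacterised Cupriavidus protein. The small "SET1" and TcR fragment calls look like incidental matches to short stretches rather than functional parts.

The plasmid name and the associated publication on target selectors in Tn7 transposons suggest that it supplies transposon-encoded proteins in trans for studies of a Tn7-like element in E. coli, but the record gives no details of the assay.
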