Addgene plasmid #200866: pSCT148: pHelper(ZooTsy)
Purpose: Inducible expression of ZooTsy proteins.
Depositing lab: Feng Zhang. Depositing organization: Broad Institute. Publication: Modularity and diversity of target selectors in Tn7 transposons. Faure G, Saito M, Benler S, Peng I, Wolf YI, Strecker J, Altae-Tran H, Neumann E, Li D, Makarova KS, Macrae RK, Koonin EV, Zhang F. Mol Cell. 2023 Jun 15;83(12):2122-2136.e10. doi: 10.1016/j.molcel.2023.05.013. Epub 2023 Jun 1. PubMed 37267947.
Backbone
  Vector backbone: pCDFDuet-1
  Vector type: Bacterial Expression
Growth in bacteria
  Bacterial resistance: Spectinomycin, 50 μg/mL
  Growth temperature: 37°C
  Growth strain: NEB Stable
  Copy number: Low Copy
Gene/Insert
  Gene/Insert name: ZooTsy
  Species: Zoogloea sp. LCSB751
  Cloning method: Gibson Cloning
Terms and licenses: Academic/Nonprofit Terms; Industry Terms: Not Available to Industry
How to cite: pSCT148: pHelper(ZooTsy) was a gift from Feng Zhang (Addgene plasmid # 200866 ; http://n2t.net/addgene:200866 ; RRID:Addgene_200866)
